Addgene plasmid #138583: pLVX ALIX-GFP S718/721A
Purpose: Expresses fluorescent ALIX S718/721A in mammalian cells
Depositing lab: Wesley Sundquist. Depositing organization: University of Utah.
Backbone
  Vector backbone: pLVX
  Backbone size w/o insert (bp): 7769
  Total vector size (bp): 11183
  Vector type: Mammalian Expression, Lentiviral
  Selectable markers: Puromycin
Growth in bacteria
  Bacterial resistance: Ampicillin, 100 μg/mL
  Growth temperature: 37°C
  Growth strain: NEB Stable
  Copy number: Unknown
Gene/Insert
  Gene/Insert name: ALIX (alt name: PDCD6IP)
  Species: H. sapiens (human)
  Insert size (bp): 3414
  Mutation: changed serines 718 and 721 to alanines
  GenBank ID: HGNC:8766 OMIM: 608074
  Entrez Gene: PDCD6IP (a.k.a. AIP1, ALIX, DRIP4, HP95, MCPH29)
  Promoter: TREtight
  Tag / fusion protein: h30 (C terminal on insert); GFP (C terminal on insert)
  Cloning method: Gibson Cloning
  Sequencing primers: 5′ gtcgaggtaggcgtgtacgg; 3′ gaggccagaggccacttgtgtag
Terms and licenses: Academic/Nonprofit Terms; Industry Terms: Not Available to Industry
How to cite: pLVX ALIX-GFP S718/721A was a gift from Wesley Sundquist (Addgene plasmid # 138583 ; http://n2t.net/addgene:138583 ; RRID:Addgene_138583)
