[The description below was written by a language model from this plasmid's Addgene catalogue record and pLannotate feature annotations shown in this document.]
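Description:
pLVX ALIX-GFP S718/721A is an HIV-1-based lentiviral transfer plasmid built on the pLVX backbone for tetracycline-regulated expression of a fluorescently tagged human ALIX (PDCD6IP) mutant in mammalian cells. It is maintained in E. coli through a high-copy ColE1/pUC-type origin and an ampicillin resistance gene. The catalogue lists a total size of about 11.2 kb, slightly larger than the 11,137 nt sequenced record that was annotated. The viral portion contains HIV-1 LTR sequences at both ends, the Ψ packaging signal with an adjoining gag fragment, the Rev response element for Rev-dependent nuclear export of the genomic RNA, and the cPPT/CTS. A WPRE near the 3' end enhances transcript expression. Fragments of nef annotated next to the LTRs appear to be residual viral sequence rather than functional genes.

The payload is driven by the TRE-tight promoter, seven tet operators fused to a minimal CMV promoter, so expression depends on a tetracycline-controlled transactivator. No transactivator is annotated on this plasmid, so it would have to be supplied separately. The ALIX open reading frame carries serine-to-alanine substitutions at positions 718 and 721 and is fused at its C terminus to an element recorded as h30, followed by EGFP. The record does not explain h30, though a short unannotated gap between the ALIX and EGFP coding regions would be consistent with a linker. Downstream, a mouse PGK promoter drives puromycin N-acetyltransferase, which allows selection of transduced cells. The stated purpose is expression of fluorescent ALIX S718/721A in mammalian cells, which fits the generation of stable, inducible cell lines for imaging this mutant. The record does not state the biological rationale for the two substitutions.
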