Features (pLannotate 1.2.2; 23 found; start..end, strand, type, name):
    377..634     +  LTR            5' LTR (truncated): truncated 5' long terminal repeat (LTR) from HIV-1
    681..806     +  misc_feature   HIV-1 Ψ: packaging signal of human immunodeficiency virus type 1
    790..1128    +  CDS            HIV-1 gag (fragment): gag protein from human immunodeficiency virus 1; gag
   1303..1536    +  misc_feature   RRE: The Rev response element (RRE) of HIV-1 allows for Rev-dependent mRNA export from the nucleus to the cytoplasm.
   1913..2013    +  CDS            Rev (fragment): human immunodeficiency virus 1 (HIV-1) Rev protein; rev; enhances nuclear export of unspliced and incompletely spliced viral mRNAs
   2028..2143    +  misc_feature   cPPT/CTS: central polypurine tract and central termination sequence of HIV-1 (lacking the first T)
   2206..2520    +  promoter       tight TRE promoter: Tet-responsive promoter PTight, consisting of seven tet operator sequences followed by the minimal CMV promoter
   2543..5146    +  CDS            PDCD6IP: PDC6I_HUMAN - Also known as AIP1, ALIX, KIAA1375. Experimental evidence at protein level: Swiss-Prot protein existence level 1. (Microbial infection) Involved in HIV-1 virus budding. Can replace TSG101 it its role of supporting HIV-1 release; this function requires the interaction with CHMP4B. The ESCRT machinery also functions in topologically equivalent membrane fission events, such as enveloped virus budding (HIV-1 and other lentiviruses). From Homo sapiens (Human).
   5237..5956    +  CDS            EGFP: the original enhanced GFP (Yang et al., 1996) mammalian codon-optimized
   5970..6469    +  promoter       PGK promoter: mouse phosphoglycerate kinase 1 promoter
   6490..7089    +  CDS            PuroR: puromycin N-acetyltransferase; pac from Streptomyces alboniger; confers resistance to puromycin
   7106..7694    +  misc_feature   WPRE: woodchuck hepatitis virus posttranscriptional regulatory element
   7711..8229    +  CDS            nef (fragment): NEF_HV1BR - Experimental evidence at protein level: Swiss-Prot protein existence level 1. Extracellular Nef protein targets CD4(+) T-lymphocytes for apoptosis by interacting with CXCR4 surface receptors (PubMed:14990729). From Human immunodeficiency virus type 1 group M subtype B (isolate BRU/LAI) (HIV-1).
   8277..8534    +  LTR            5' LTR (truncated): truncated 5' long terminal repeat (LTR) from HIV-1
   8684..8706    -  protein_bind   lac operator (fragment): The lac repressor binds to the lac operator to inhibit transcription in E. coli. This inhibition can be relieved by adding lactose or isopropyl-β-D-thiogalactopyranoside (IPTG). lac repressor encoded by lacI
   8710..8740    -  promoter       lac promoter: promoter for the E. coli lac operon
   8755..8776    -  protein_bind   CAP binding site: CAP binding activates transcription in the presence of cAMP. E. coli catabolite activator protein
   8789..8881    -  CDS            lacI (fragment): lac repressor; lacI; The lac repressor binds to the lac operator to inhibit transcription in E. coli. This inhibition can be relieved by adding lactose or isopropyl-β-D-thiogalactopyranoside (IPTG).
   9064..9652    -  rep_origin     ori: high-copy-number ColE1/pMB1/pBR322/pUC origin of replication
   9823..10683   -  CDS            AmpR: β-lactamase; bla; confers resistance to ampicillin, carbenicillin, and related antibiotics
  10684..10788   -  promoter       AmpR promoter: bla
  10836..10970   +  polyA_signal   SV40 poly(A) signal: SV40 polyadenylation signal
  11137..329     +  CDS            nef (fragment) (across the origin): NEF_HV1BR - Experimental evidence at protein level: Swiss-Prot protein existence level 1. Extracellular Nef protein targets CD4(+) T-lymphocytes for apoptosis by interacting with CXCR4 surface receptors (PubMed:14990729). From Human immunodeficiency virus type 1 group M subtype B (isolate BRU/LAI) (HIV-1).
>Addgene plasmid #138583 | pLVX ALIX-GFP S718/721A | addgene full sequence | sequence record 322303 | Addgene NGS Result
TGGAAGGGCTAATTCACTCCCAAAGAAGACAAGATATCCTTGATCTGTGGATCTACCACACACAAGGCTA
CTTCCCTGATTAGCAGAACTACACACCAGGGCCAGGGGTCAGATATCCACTGACCTTTGGATGGTGCTAC
AAGCTAGTACCAGTTGAGCCAGATAAGGTAGAAGAGGCCAATAAAGGAGAGAACACCAGCTTGTTACACC
CTGTGAGCCTGCATGGGATGGATGACCCGGAGAGAGAAGTGTTAGAGTGGAGGTTTGACAGCCGCCTAGC
ATTTCATCACGTGGCCCGAGAGCTGCATCCGGAGTACTTCAAGAACTGCTGATATCGAGCTTGCTACAAG
GGACTTTCCGCTGGGGACTTTCCAGGGAGGCGTGGCCTGGGCGGGACTGGGGAGTGGCGAGCCCTCAGAT
CCTGCATATAAGCAGCTGCTTTTTGCCTGTACTGGGTCTCTCTGGTTAGACCAGATCTGAGCCTGGGAGC
TCTCTGGCTAACTAGGGAACCCACTGCTTAAGCCTCAATAAAGCTTGCCTTGAGTGCTTCAAGTAGTGTG
TGCCCGTCTGTTGTGTGACTCTGGTAACTAGAGATCCCTCAGACCCTTTTAGTCAGTGTGGAAAATCTCT
AGCAGTGGCGCCCGAACAGGGACTTGAAAGCGAAAGGGAAACCAGAGGAGCTCTCTCGACGCAGGACTCG
GCTTGCTGAAGCGCGCACGGCAAGAGGCGAGGGGCGGCGACTGGTGAGTACGCCAAAAATTTTGACTAGC
GGAGGCTAGAAGGAGAGAGATGGGTGCGAGAGCGTCAGTATTAAGCGGGGGAGAATTAGATCGCGATGGG
AAAAAATTCGGTTAAGGCCAGGGGGAAAGAAAAAATATAAATTAAAACATATAGTATGGGCAAGCAGGGA
GCTAGAACGATTCGCAGTTAATCCTGGCCTGTTAGAAACATCAGAAGGCTGTAGACAAATACTGGGACAG
CTACAACCATCCCTTCAGACAGGATCAGAAGAACTTAGATCATTATATAATACAGTAGCAACCCTCTATT
GTGTGCATCAAAGGATAGAGATAAAAGACACCAAGGAAGCTTTAGACAAGATAGAGGAAGAGCAAAACAA
AAGTAAGACCACCGCACAGCAAGCGGCCGGCCGCTGATCTTCAGACCTGGAGGAGGAGATATGAGGGACA
ATTGGAGAAGTGAATTATATAAATATAAAGTAGTAAAAATTGAACCATTAGGAGTAGCACCCACCAAGGC
AAAGAGAAGAGTGGTGCAGAGAGAAAAAAGAGCAGTGGGAATAGGAGCTTTGTTCCTTGGGTTCTTGGGA
GCAGCAGGAAGCACTATGGGCGCAGCGTCAATGACGCTGACGGTACAGGCCAGACAATTATTGTCTGGTA
TAGTGCAGCAGCAGAACAATTTGCTGAGGGCTATTGAGGCGCAACAGCATCTGTTGCAACTCACAGTCTG
GGGCATCAAGCAGCTCCAGGCAAGAATCCTGGCTGTGGAAAGATACCTAAAGGATCAACAGCTCCTGGGG
ATTTGGGGTTGCTCTGGAAAACTCATTTGCACCACTGCTGTGCCTTGGAATGCTAGTTGGAGTAATAAAT
CTCTGGAACAGATTTGGAATCACACGACCTGGATGGAGTGGGACAGAGAAATTAACAATTACACAAGCTT
AATACACTCCTTAATTGAAGAATCGCAAAACCAGCAAGAAAAGAATGAACAAGAATTATTGGAATTAGAT
AAATGGGCAAGTTTGTGGAATTGGTTTAACATAACAAATTGGCTGTGGTATATAAAATTATTCATAATGA
TAGTAGGAGGCTTGGTAGGTTTAAGAATAGTTTTTGCTGTACTTTCTATAGTGAATAGAGTTAGGCAGGG
ATATTCACCATTATCGTTTCAGACCCACCTCCCAACCCCGAGGGGACCCGACAGGCCCGAAGGAATAGAA
GAAGAAGGTGGAGAGAGAGACAGAGACAGATCCATTCGATTAGTGAACGGATCTCGACGGTATCGCCTTT
AAAAGAAAAGGGGGGATTGGGGGGTACAGTGCAGGGGAAAGAATAGTAGACATAATAGCAACAGACATAC
AAACTAAAGAATTACAAAAACAAATTACAAAAATTCAAAATTTTCGGGTTTATTACAGGGACAGCAGAGA
TCCAGTTTATCGATGAGGCCCTTTCGTCTTCACTCGAGTTTACTCCCTATCAGTGATAGAGAACGTATGT
CGAGTTTACTCCCTATCAGTGATAGAGAACGATGTCGAGTTTACTCCCTATCAGTGATAGAGAACGTATG
TCGAGTTTACTCCCTATCAGTGATAGAGAACGTATGTCGAGTTTACTCCCTATCAGTGATAGAGAACGTA
TGTCGAGTTTATCCCTATCAGTGATAGAGAACGTATGTCGAGTTTACTCCCTATCAGTGATAGAGAACGT
ATGTCGAGGTAGGCGTGTACGGTGGGAGGCCTATATAAGCAGAGCTCGTTTAGTGAACCGTCAGATCGCC
TGGAGAAGGATCCGCCACCATGATGGCGACATTCATCTCGGTGCAGCTGAAAAAGACCTCAGAGGTGGAC
CTGGCCAAGCCGCTGGTGAAGTTCATCCAGCAGACTTACCCAAGCGGCGGGGAAGAGCAGGCCCAGTACT
GCCGCGCGGCGGAGGAGCTCAGCAAGCTGCGCCGCGCCGCAGTCGGTCGTCCGCTGGACAAGCACGAGGG
CGCGCTCGAGACGCTCCTGAGATATTATGATCAGATTTGTTCTATTGAACCCAAATTCCCATTTTCTGAA
AATCAGATCTGCTTGACATTTACCTGGAAGGATGCTTTCGATAAAGGTTCACTTTTTGGAGGCTCTGTAA
AACTGGCTCTTGCAAGCTTAGGATATGAAAAGAGCTGTGTGTTGTTCAATTGTGCAGCCTTAGCTAGCCA
AATTGCAGCAGAACAGAACTTAGACAACGATGAAGGATTGAAAATCGCTGCTAAACATTACCAGTTTGCT
AGTGGTGCCTTTTTACATATTAAAGAGACGGTTTTATCTGCCTTAAGTCGAGAGCCGACCGTGGACATAT
CTCCAGATACTGTTGGGACCCTCAGTCTTATTATGCTGGCACAGGCTCAAGAAGTATTTTTTTTAAAAGC
CACAAGAGATAAAATGAAAGATGCCATCATAGCTAAATTGGCTAATCAGGCTGCAGATTATTTTGGTGAT
GCTTTCAAACAGTGTCAATACAAAGATACTCTCCCCAAGGAGGTGTTCCCTGTCTTGGCTGCAAAGCACT
GTATCATGCAGGCCAATGCTGAGTACCATCAGTCTATCCTGGCAAAACAGCAGAAGAAATTTGGAGAAGA
AATTGCAAGGTTACAGCATGCAGCAGAACTGATTAAAACAGTGGCATCTCGCTATGATGAATATGTTAAT
GTGAAGGATTTTTCTGACAAAATCAATCGTGCCCTTGCTGCAGCAAAGAAGGATAATGACTTCATTTATC
ATGATCGAGTTCCAGACCTTAAAGATCTAGATCCTATTGGCAAAGCCACACTTGTGAAATCTACCCCGGT
CAATGTACCCATCAGTCAGAAATTTACTGATCTGTTTGAGAAGATGGTTCCCGTGTCAGTACAGCAGTCT
TTGGCTGCCTATAATCAGAGGAAAGCCGATTTGGTTAACAGATCAATTGCTCAGATGAGAGAAGCCACCA
CTTTGGCAAATGGGGTGCTAGCTTCCCTTAATCTTCCAGCAGCAATTGAAGATGTGTCTGGAGACACTGT
ACCTCAGTCTATATTGACTAAATCCAGATCTGTGATTGAACAGGGAGGCATCCAGACTGTTGATCAGTTG
ATTAAAGAACTGCCTGAATTACTGCAACGAAATAGAGAAATCCTAGATGAGTCATTAAGGTTGTTGGATG
AAGAAGAAGCAACCGATAATGATTTAAGAGCAAAATTTAAGGAACGTTGGCAAAGGACACCATCCAATGA
ACTGTATAAGCCTTTAAGAGCAGAGGGAACCAACTTCAGAACAGTTTTAGATAAAGCTGTGCAGGCAGAT
GGACAAGTGAAAGAATGTTACCAGTCTCATCGTGACACCATCGTGCTTTTGTGTAAGCCAGAGCCTGAGC
TGAATGCTGCCATCCCTTCTGCTAATCCAGCAAAGACCATGCAGGGCAGTGAGGTTGTAAATGTCTTAAA
ATCCTTATTGTCAAATCTTGATGAAGTAAAGAAGGAAAGAGAGGGTCTGGAGAATGACTTGAAATCTGTG
AATTTTGACATGACAAGCAAGTTTTTGACAGCCCTGGCTCAAGATGGTGTGATAAATGAAGAAGCTCTTT
CTGTTACTGAACTAGATCGAGTCTATGGAGGTCTTACAACTAAAGTCCAAGAATCTCTAAAGAAACAGGA
GGGACTTCTTAAAAATATTCAGGTCTCACATCAGGAATTTTCAAAAATGAAACAATCTAATAATGAAGCT
AACTTAAGAGAAGAAGTTTTGAAGAATTTAGCTACTGCGTATGACAACTTTGTTGAACTTGTAGCTAATT
TGAAGGAAGGCACAAAGTTTTACAATGAGTTGACTGAAATCCTGGTCAGGTTCCAGAACAAATGCAGTGA
TATAGTTTTTGCACGGAAGACAGAAAGAGATGAACTCTTAAAGGACTTGCAACAAAGCATTGCCAGAGAA
CCTGCTGCTCCTGCTATTCCTACACCTGCGTATCAGTCCTCACCAGCAGGAGGACATGCACCAACTCCTC
CAACTCCAGCGCCAAGAACCATGCCGCCTACTAAGCCCCAGCCCCCAGCCAGGCCTCCACCACCTGTGCT
TCCAGCAAATCGAGCTCCTTCTGCTACTGCTCCATCTCCAGTGGGGGCTGGGACTGCTGCGCCAGCTCCA
TCACAAACGCCTGGCTCAGCTCCTCCTCCACAGGCGCAGGGACCACCCTATCCCACCTATCCAGGATATC
CTGGGTATTGCCAAATGCCCATGCCCATGGGCTATAATCCTTATGCGTATGGCCAGTATAATATGCCATA
TCCACCAGTGTATCACCAGAGTCCTGGACAGGCTCCATACCCGGGACCCCAGCAGCCTTCATACCCCTTC
CCTCAGCCCCCACAGCAGTCTTACTATCCACAGCAGCCCGGGGACGAGGAGCTCGAGCGCCGGCTTCGCG
AGGAATTGGAACGGCGCCTTCGCGAGGAGCTGGAACGTCGACTCCGCGGCTCTTCCATGGTGAGCAAGGG
CGAGGAGCTGTTCACCGGGGTGGTGCCCATCCTGGTCGAGCTGGACGGCGACGTAAACGGCCACAAGTTC
AGCGTGTCCGGCGAGGGCGAGGGCGATGCCACCTACGGCAAGCTGACCCTGAAGTTCATCTGCACCACCG
GCAAGCTGCCCGTGCCCTGGCCCACCCTCGTGACCACCCTGACCTACGGCGTGCAGTGCTTCAGCCGCTA
CCCCGACCACATGAAGCAGCACGACTTCTTCAAGTCCGCCATGCCCGAAGGCTACGTCCAGGAGCGCACC
ATCTTCTTCAAGGACGACGGCAACTACAAGACCCGCGCCGAGGTGAAGTTCGAGGGCGACACCCTGGTGA
ACCGCATCGAGCTGAAGGGCATCGACTTCAAGGAGGACGGCAACATCCTGGGGCACAAGCTGGAGTACAA
CTACAACAGCCACAACGTCTATATCATGGCCGACAAGCAGAAGAACGGCATCAAGGTGAACTTCAAGATC
CGCCACAACATCGAGGACGGCAGCGTGCAGCTCGCCGACCACTACCAGCAGAACACCCCCATCGGCGACG
GCCCCGTGCTGCTGCCCGACAACCACTACCTGAGCACCCAGTCCGCCCTGAGCAAAGACCCCAACGAGAA
GCGCGATCACATGGTCCTGCTGGAGTTCGTGACCGCCGCCGGGATCACTCTCGGCATGGACGAGCTGTAC
AAGTAATAAGAATTCTACCGGGTAGGGGAGGCGCTTTTCCCAAGGCAGTCTGGAGCATGCGCTTTAGCAG
CCCCGCTGGGCACTTGGCGCTACACAAGTGGCCTCTGGCCTCGCACACATTCCACATCCACCGGTAGGCG
CCAACCGGCTCCGTTCTTTGGTGGCCCCTTCGCGCCACCTTCTACTCCTCCCCTAGTCAGGAAGTTCCCC
CCCGCCCCGCAGCTCGCGTCGTGCAGGACGTGACAAATGGAAGTAGCACGTCTCACTAGTCTCGTGCAGA
TGGACAGCACCGCTGAGCAATGGAAGCGGGTAGGCCTTTGGGGCAGCGGCCAATAGCAGCTTTGCTCCTT
CGCTTTCTGGGCTCAGAGGCTGGGAAGGGGTGGGTCCGGGGGCGGGCTCAGGGGCGGGCTCAGGGGCGGG
GCGGGCGCCCGAAGGTCCTCCGGAGGCCCGGCATTCTGCACGCTTCAAAAGCGCACGTCTGCCGCGCTGT
TCTCCTCTTCCTCATCTCCGGGCCTTTCGACCTGCAGCCCAAGCTTACCATGACCGAGTACAAGCCCACG
GTGCGCCTCGCCACCCGCGACGACGTCCCCAGGGCCGTACGCACCCTCGCCGCCGCGTTCGCCGACTACC
CCGCCACGCGCCACACCGTCGATCCGGACCGCCACATCGAGCGGGTCACCGAGCTGCAAGAACTCTTCCT
CACGCGCGTCGGGCTCGACATCGGCAAGGTGTGGGTCGCGGACGACGGCGCCGCGGTGGCGGTCTGGACC
ACGCCGGAGAGCGTCGAAGCGGGGGCGGTGTTCGCCGAGATCGGCCCGCGCATGGCCGAGTTGAGCGGTT
CCCGGCTGGCCGCGCAGCAACAGATGGAAGGCCTCCTGGCGCCGCACCGGCCCAAGGAGCCCGCGTGGTT
CCTGGCCACCGTCGGCGTCTCGCCCGACCACCAGGGCAAGGGTCTGGGCAGCGCCGTCGTGCTCCCCGGA
GTGGAGGCGGCCGAGCGCGCCGGGGTGCCCGCCTTCCTGGAGACCTCCGCGCCCCGCAACCTCCCCTTCT
ACGAGCGGCTCGGCTTCACCGTCACCGCCGACGTCGAGGTGCCCGAAGGACCGCGCACCTGGTGCATGAC
CCGCAAGCCCGGTGCCTGACGGGCGCGTCTGGAACAATCAACCTCTGGATTACAAAATTTGTGAAAGATT
GACTGGTATTCTTAACTATGTTGCTCCTTTTACGCTATGTGGATACGCTGCTTTAATGCCTTTGTATCAT
GCTATTGCTTCCCGTATGGCTTTCATTTTCTCCTCCTTGTATAAATCCTGGTTGCTGTCTCTTTATGAGG
AGTTGTGGCCCGTTGTCAGGCAACGTGGCGTGGTGTGCACTGTGTTTGCTGACGCAACCCCCACTGGTTG
GGGCATTGCCACCACCTGTCAGCTCCTTTCCGGGACTTTCGCTTTCCCCCTCCCTATTGCCACGGCGGAA
CTCATCGCCGCCTGCCTTGCCCGCTGCTGGACAGGGGCTCGGCTGTTGGGCACTGACAATTCCGTGGTGT
TGTCGGGGAAGCTGACGTCCTTTCCATGGCTGCTCGCCTGTGTTGCCACCTGGATTCTGCGCGGGACGTC
CTTCTGCTACGTCCCTTCGGCCCTCAATCCAGCGGACCTTCCTTCCCGCGGCCTGCTGCCGGCTCTGCGG
CCTCTTCCGCGTCTTCGCCTTCGCCCTCAGACGAGTCGGATCTCCCTTTGGGCCGCCTCCCCGCCTGGAA
TTAATTCTGCAGTCGAGACCTAGAAAAACATGGAGCAATCACAAGTAGCAATACAGCAGCTACCAATGCT
GATTGTGCCTGGCTAGAAGCACAAGAGGAGGAGGAGGTGGGTTTTCCAGTCACACCTCAGGTACCTTTAA
GACCAATGACTTACAAGGCAGCTGTAGATCTTAGCCACTTTTTAAAAGAAAAGAGGGGACTGGAAGGGCT
AATTCACTCCCAACGAAGACAAGATATCCTTGATCTGTGGATCTACCACACACAAGGCTACTTCCCTGAT
TAGCAGAACTACACACCAGGGCCAGGGGTCAGATATCCACTGACCTTTGGATGGTGCTACAAGCTAGTAC
CAGTTGAGCCAGATAAGGTAGAAGAGGCCAATAAAGGAGAGAACACCAGCTTGTTACACCCTGTGAGCCT
GCATGGGATGGATGACCCGGAGAGAGAAGTGTTAGAGTGGAGGTTTGACAGCCGCCTAGCATTTCATCAC
GTGGCCCGAGAGCTGCATCCGGAGTACTTCAAGAACTGCTGATATCGAGCTTGCTACAAGGGACTTTCCG
CTGGGGACTTTCCAGGGAGGCGTGGCCTGGGCGGGACTGGGGAGTGGCGAGCCCTCAGATCCTGCATATA
AGCAGCTGCTTTTTGCCTGTACTGGGTCTCTCTGGTTAGACCAGATCTGAGCCTGGGAGCTCTCTGGCTA
ACTAGGGAACCCACTGCTTAAGCCTCAATAAAGCTTGCCTTGAGTGCTTCAAGTAGTGTGTGCCCGTCTG
TTGTGTGACTCTGGTAACTAGAGATCCCTCAGACCCTTTTAGTCAGTGTGGAAAATCTCTAGCAGTAGTA
GTTCATGTCATCTTATTATTCAGTATTTATAACTTGCAAAGAAATGAATATCAGAGAGTGAGAGGCCTTG
ACATTGCTAGCGTTTACCGTCGACCTCTAGCTAGAGCTTGGCGTAATCATGGTCATAGCTGTTTCCTGTG
TGAAATTGTTATCCGCTCACAATTCCACACAACATACGAGCCGGAAGCATAAAGTGTAAAGCCTGGGGTG
CCTAATGAGTGAGCTAACTCACATTAATTGCGTTGCGCTCACTGCCCGCTTTCCAGTCGGGAAACCTGTC
GTGCCAGCTGCATTAATGAATCGGCCAACGCGCGGGGAGAGGCGGTTTGCGTATTGGGCGCTCTTCCGCT
TCCTCGCTCACTGACTCGCTGCGCTCGGTCGTTCGGCTGCGGCGAGCGGTATCAGCTCACTCAAAGGCGG
TAATACGGTTATCCACAGAATCAGGGGATAACGCAGGAAAGAACATGTGAGCAAAAGGCCAGCAAAAGGC
CAGGAACCGTAAAAAGGCCGCGTTGCTGGCGTTTTTCCATAGGCTCCGCCCCCCTGACGAGCATCACAAA
AATCGACGCTCAAGTCAGAGGTGGCGAAACCCGACAGGACTATAAAGATACCAGGCGTTTCCCCCTGGAA
GCTCCCTCGTGCGCTCTCCTGTTCCGACCCTGCCGCTTACCGGATACCTGTCCGCCTTTCTCCCTTCGGG
AAGCGTGGCGCTTTCTCATAGCTCACGCTGTAGGTATCTCAGTTCGGTGTAGGTCGTTCGCTCCAAGCTG
GGCTGTGTGCACGAACCCCCCGTTCAGCCCGACCGCTGCGCCTTATCCGGTAACTATCGTCTTGAGTCCA
ACCCGGTAAGACACGACTTATCGCCACTGGCAGCAGCCACTGGTAACAGGATTAGCAGAGCGAGGTATGT
AGGCGGTGCTACAGAGTTCTTGAAGTGGTGGCCTAACTACGGCTACACTAGAAGAACAGTATTTGGTATC
TGCGCTCTGCTGAAGCCAGTTACCTTCGGAAAAAGAGTTGGTAGCTCTTGATCCGGCAAACAAACCACCG
CTGGTAGCGGTGGTTTTTTTGTTTGCAAGCAGCAGATTACGCGCAGAAAAAAAGGATCTCAAGAAGATCC
TTTGATCTTTTCTACGGGGTCTGACGCTCAGTGGAACGAAAACTCACGTTAAGGGATTTTGGTCATGAGA
TTATCAAAAAGGATCTTCACCTAGATCCTTTTAAATTAAAAATGAAGTTTTAAATCAATCTAAAGTATAT
ATGAGTAAACTTGGTCTGACAGTTACCAATGCTTAATCAGTGAGGCACCTATCTCAGCGATCTGTCTATT
TCGTTCATCCATAGTTGCCTGACTCCCCGTCGTGTAGATAACTACGATACGGGAGGGCTTACCATCTGGC
CCCAGTGCTGCAATGATACCGCGAGACCCACGCTCACCGGCTCCAGATTTATCAGCAATAAACCAGCCAG
CCGGAAGGGCCGAGCGCAGAAGTGGTCCTGCAACTTTATCCGCCTCCATCCAGTCTATTAATTGTTGCCG
GGAAGCTAGAGTAAGTAGTTCGCCAGTTAATAGTTTGCGCAACGTTGTTGCCATTGCTACAGGCATCGTG
GTGTCACGCTCGTCGTTTGGTATGGCTTCATTCAGCTCCGGTTCCCAACGATCAAGGCGAGTTACATGAT
CCCCCATGTTGTGCAAAAAAGCGGTTAGCTCCTTCGGTCCTCCGATCGTTGTCAGAAGTAAGTTGGCCGC
AGTGTTATCACTCATGGTTATGGCAGCACTGCATAATTCTCTTACTGTCATGCCATCCGTAAGATGCTTT
TCTGTGACTGGTGAGTACTCAACCAAGTCATTCTGAGAATAGTGTATGCGGCGACCGAGTTGCTCTTGCC
CGGCGTCAATACGGGATAATACCGCGCCACATAGCAGAACTTTAAAAGTGCTCATCATTGGAAAACGTTC
TTCGGGGCGAAAACTCTCAAGGATCTTACCGCTGTTGAGATCCAGTTCGATGTAACCCACTCGTGCACCC
AACTGATCTTCAGCATCTTTTACTTTCACCAGCGTTTCTGGGTGAGCAAAAACAGGAAGGCAAAATGCCG
CAAAAAAGGGAATAAGGGCGACACGGAAATGTTGAATACTCATACTCTTCCTTTTTCAATATTATTGAAG
CATTTATCAGGGTTATTGTCTCATGAGCGGATACATATTTGAATGTATTTAGAAAAATAAACAAATAGGG
GTTCCGCGCACATTTCCCCGAAAAGTGCCACCTGACGTCGACGGATCGGGAGATCAACTTGTTTATTGCA
GCTTATAATGGTTACAAATAAAGCAATAGCATCACAAATTTCACAAATAAAGCATTTTTTTCACTGCATT
CTAGTTGTGGTTTGTCCAAACTCATCAATGTATCTTATCATGTCTGGATCAACTGGATAACTCAAGCTAA
CCAAAATCATCCCAAACTTCCCACCCCATACCCTATTACCACTGCCAATTACCTGTGGTTTCATTTACTC
TAAACCTGTGATTCCTCTGAATTATTTTCATTTTAAAGAAATTGTATTTGTTAAATATGTACTACAAACT
TAGTAGT
