>Addgene plasmid #138583 | pLVX ALIX-GFP S718/721A | depositor partial sequence | sequence record 267746 | TREtight promoter, ALIX-SA, h30, GFP,
GAGCTCGTTTAGTGACCGTCAGATCGCCTGGAGAAGGATCCGCCACCATGATGGCGACATTCATCTCGGT
GCAGCTGAAAAAGACCTCAGAGGTGGACCTGGCCAAGCCGCTGGTGAAGTTCATCCAGCAGACTTACCCA
AGCGGCGGGGAAGAGCAGGCCCAGTACTGCCGCGCGGCGGAGGAGCTCAGCAAGCTGCGCCGCGCCGCAG
TCGGTCGTCCGCTGGACAAGCACGAGGGCGCGCTCGAGACGCTCCTGAGATATTATGATCAGATTTGTTC
TATTGAACCCAAATTCCCATTTTCTGAAAATCAGATCTGCTTGACATTTACCTGGAAGGATGCTTTCGAT
AAAGGTTCACTTTTTGGAGGCTCTGTAAAACTGGCTCTTGCAAGCTTAGGATATGAAAAGAGCTGTGTGT
TGTTCAATTGTGCAGCCTTAGCTAGCCAAATTGCAGCAGAACAGAACTTAGACAACGATGAAGGATTGAA
AATCGCTGCTAAACATTACCAGTTTGCTAGTGGTGCCTTTTTACATATTAAAGAGACGGTTTTATCTGCC
TTAAGTCGAGAGCCGACCGTGGACATATCTCCAGATACTGTTGGGACCCTCAGTCTTATTATGCTGGCAC
AGGCTCAAGAAGTATTTTTTTTAAAAGCCACAAGAGATAAAATGAAAGATGCCATCATAGCTAAATTGGC
TAATCAGGCTGCAGATTATTTTGGTGATGCTTTCAAACAGTGTCAATACAAAGATACTCTCCCCAAGGAG
GTGTTCCCTGTCTTGGCTGCAAAGCACTGTATCATGCAGGCCAATGCTGAGTACCATCAGTCTATCCTGG
CAAAACAGCAGAAGAAATTTGGAGAAGAAATTGCAAGGTTACAGCATGCAGCAGAACTGATTAAAACAGT
GGCATCTCGCTATGATGAATATGTTAATGTGAAGGATTTTTCTGACAAAATCAATCGTGCCCTTGCTGCA
GCAAAGAAGGATAATGACTTCATTTATCATGATCGAGTTCCAGACCTTAAAGATCTAGATCCTATTGGCA
AAGCCACACTTGTGAAATCTACCCCGGTCAATGTACCCATCAGTCAGAAATTTACTGATCTGTTTGAGAA
GATGGTTCCCGTGTCAGTACAGCAGTCTTTGGCTGCCTATAATCAGAGGAAAGCCGATTTGGTTAACAGA
TCAATTGCTCAGATGAGAGAAGCCACCACTTTGGCAAATGGGGTGCTAGCTTCCCTTAATCTTCCAGCAG
CAATTGAAGATGTGTCTGGAGACACTGTACCTCAGTCTATATTGACTAAATCCAGATCTGTGATTGAACA
GGGAGGCATCCAGACTGTTGATCAGTTGATTAAAGAACTGCCTGAATTACTGCAACGAAATAGAGAAATC
CTAGATGAGTCATTAAGGTTGTTGGATGAAGAAGAAGCAACCGATAATGATTTAAGAGCAAAATTTAAGG
AACGTTGGCAAAGGACACCATCCAATGAACTGTATAAGCCTTTAAGAGCAGAGGGAACCAACTTCAGAAC
AGTTTTAGATAAAGCTGTGCAGGCAGATGGACAAGTGAAAGAATGTTACCAGTCTCATCGTGACACCATC
GTGCTTTTGTGTAAGCCAGAGCCTGAGCTGAATGCTGCCATCCCTTCTGCTAATCCAGCAAAGACCATGC
AGGGCAGTGAGGTTGTAAATGTCTTAAAATCCTTATTGTCAAATCTTGATGAAGTAAAGAAGGAAAGAGA
GGGTCTGGAGAATGACTTGAAATCTGTGAATTTTGACATGACAAGCAAGTTTTTGACAGCCCTGGCTCAA
GATGGTGTGATAAATGAAGAAGCTCTTTCTGTTACTGAACTAGATCGAGTCTATGGAGGTCTTACAACTA
AAGTCCAAGAATCTCTAAAGAAACAGGAGGGACTTCTTAAAAATATTCAGGTCTCACATCAGGAATTTTC
AAAAATGAAACAATCTAATAATGAAGCTAACTTAAGAGAAGAAGTTTTGAAGAATTTAGCTACTGCGTAT
GACAACTTTGTTGAACTTGTAGCTAATTTGAAGGAAGGCACAAAGTTTTACAATGAGTTGACTGAAATCC
TGGTCAGGTTCCAGAACAAATGCAGTGATATAGTTTTTGCACGGAAGACAGAAAGAGATGAACTCTTAAA
GGACTTGCAACAAAGCATTGCCAGAGAACCTGCTGCTCCTGCTATTCCTACACCTGCGTATCAGTCCTCA
CCAGCAGGAGGACATGCACCAACTCCTCCAACTCCAGCGCCAAGAACCATGCCGCCTACTAAGCCCCAGC
CCCCAGCCAGGCCTCCACCACCTGTGCTTCCAGCAAATCGAGCTCCTTCTGCTACTGCTCCATCTCCAGT
GGGGGCTGGGACTGCTGCGCCAGCTCCATCACAAACGCCTGGCTCAGCTCCTCCTCCACAGGCGCAGGGA
CCACCCTATCCCACCTATCCAGGATATCCTGGGTATTGCCAAATGCCCATGCCCATGGGCTATAATCCTT
ATGCGTATGGCCAGTATAATATGCCATATCCACCAGTGTATCACCAGAGTCCTGGACAGGCTCCATACCC
GGGACCCCAGCAGCCTTCATACCCCTTCCCTCAGCCCCCACAGCAGTCTTACTATCCACAGCAGCCCGGG
GACGAGGAGCTCGAGCGCCGGCTTCGCGAGGAATTGGAACGGCGCCTTCGCGAGGAGCTGGAACGTCGAC
TCCGCGGCTCTTCCATGGTGAGCAAGGGCGAGGAGCTGTTCACCGGGGTGGTGCCCATCCTGGTCGAGCT
GGACGGCGACGTAAACGGCCACAAGTTCAGCGTGTCCGGCGAGGGCGAGGGCGATGCCACCTACGGCAAG
CTGACCCTGAAGTTCATCTGCACCACCGGCAAGCTGCCCGTGCCCTGGCCCACCCTCGTGACCACCCTGA
CCTACGGCGTGCAGTGCTTCAGCCGCTACCCCGACCACATGAAGCAGCACGACTTCTTCAAGTCCGCCAT
GCCCGAAGGCTACGTCCAGGAGCGCACCATCTTCTTCAAGGACGACGGCAACTACAAGACCCGCGCCGAG
GTGAAGTTCGAGGGCGACACCCTGGTGAACCGCATCGAGCTGAAGGGCATCGACTTCAAGGAGGACGGCA
ACATCCTGGGGCACAAGCTGGAGTACAACTACAACAGCCACAACGTCTATATCATGGCCGACAAGCAGAA
GAACGGCATCAAGGTGAACTTCAAGATCCGCCACAACATCGAGGACGGCAGCGTGCAGCTCGCCGACCAC
TACCAGCAGAACACCCCCATCGGCGACGGCCCCGTGCTGCTGCCCGACAACCACTACCTGAGCACCCAGT
CCGCCCTGAGCAAAGACCCCAACGAGAAGCGCGATCACATGGTCCTGCTGGAGTTCGTGACCGCCGCCGG
GATCACTCTCGGCATGGACGAGCTGTACAAGTAATAAGAATTCTACCGGGTAGGGGAGGCGCTTTTCCCA
AGGCAGTCTGGAGCATGCGCTTTAGCAGCCCCGCTGGGCACTTGGCGCTACACAAGTGGCCTCTGGCCTC
GCACACATTCCACATCCACCGGTAGGCGCCAACCGGCTCCGTTCTTTGGTGGCCCCTTCGCGCCACCTTC
TACTCCTCCCCTAGTCAGGAAGTTCCCCCCCGCCCCGCAGCTCGCGTCGTGCAGGACGTGACAAATGGAA
GTAGCACGTCTCACTAGTCTCGTGCAGATGGACAGCACCGCTGAGCAATGGAAGCGGGTAGGCCTTTGGG
GCAGCGGCCAATAGCAGCTTTGCTCCTTCGCTTTCTGGGCTCAGAGGCTGGGAAGGGGTGGGTCCGGGGG
CGGGCTCAGGGGCGGGCTCAGGGGCGGGGCGGGCGCCCGAAGGTCCTCCGGAGGCCCGGCATTCTGCACG
CTTCAAAAGCGCACGTCTGCCGCGCTGTTCTCCTCTTCCTCATCTCCGGGCCTTTCGACCTGCAGCCCAA
GCTTACCATGACCGAGTACAAGCCCACGGTGCGCCTCGCCACCCGCGACGACGTCCCCAGGGCCGTACGC
ACCCTCGCCGCCGCGTTCGCCGACTACCCCGCCACGCGCCACACCGTCGATCCGGACCGCCACATCGAGC
GGGTCACCGAGCTGCAAGAACTCTTCCTCACGCGCGTCGGGCTCGACATCGGCAAGGTGTGGGTCGCGGA
